>Addgene plasmid #221726 | pCS2+-Zeo-miR-430 | addgene full sequence | sequence record 449655 | Addgene NGS Result
CGCCATTCTGCCTGGGGACGTCGGAGCAAGCTTGATTTAGGTGACACTATAGAATACAAGCTACTTGTTC
TTTTTGCAGGATCCCATCGATTCGAATTCAGGATCATGGCCAAGTTGACCAGTGCCGTTCCGGTGCTCAC
CGCGCGCGACGTCGCCGGAGCGGTCGAGTTCTGGACCGACCGGCTCGGGTTCTCCCGGGACTTCGTGGAG
GACGACTTCGCCGGTGTGGTCCGGGACGACGTGACCCTGTTCATCAGCGCGGTCCAGGACCAGGTGGTGC
CGGACAACACCCTGGCCTGGGTGTGGGTGCGCGGCCTGGACGAGCTGTACGCCGAGTGGTCGGAGGTCGT
GTCCACGAACTTCCGGGACGCCTCCGGGCCGGCCATGACCGAGATCGGCGAGCAGCCGTGGGGGCGGGAG
TTCGCCCTGCGCGACCCGGCCGGCAACTGCGTGCACTTCGTGGCCGAGGAGCAGGACTGACTCGAGCCTC
TAGAAATAAGCTACCCCAACTTGATAGCACTTTATAAGCTATAGTGAGTCGTATTACGTAGATCCAGACA
TGATAAGATACATTGATGAGTTTGGACAAACCACAACTAGAATGCAGTGAAAAAAATGCTTTATTTGTGA
AATTTGTGATGCTATTGCTTTATTTGTAACCATTATAAGCTGCAATAAACAAGTTAACAACAACAATTGC
ATTCATTTTATGTTTCAGGTTCAGGGGGAGGTGTGGGAGGTTTTTTAATTCGCGGCCGCGGCGCCAATGC
ATTGGGCCCGGTACCCAGCTTTTGTTCCCTTTAGTGAGGGTTAATTGCGCGCTTGGCGTAATCATGGTCA
TAGCTGTTTCCTGTGTGAAATTGTTATCCGCTCACAATTCCACACAACATACGAGCCGGGAGCATAAAGT
GTAAAGCCTGGGGTGCCTAATGAGTGAGCTAACTCACATTAATTGCGTTGCGCTCACTGCCCGCTTTCCA
GTCGGGAAACCTGTCGTGCCAGCTGCATTAATGAATCGGCCAACGCGCGGGGAGAGGCGGTTTGCGTATT
GGGCGCTCTTCCGCTTCCTCGCTCACTGACTCGCTGCGCTCGGTCGTTCGGCTGCGGCGAGCGGTATCAG
CTCACTCAAAGGCGGTAATACGGTTATCCACAGAATCAGGGGATAACGCAGGAAAGAACATGTGAGCAAA
AGGCCAGCAAAAGGCCAGGAACCGTAAAAAGGCCGCGTTGCTGGCGTTTTTCCATAGGCTCCGCCCCCCT
GACGAGCATCACAAAAATCGACGCTCAAGTCAGAGGTGGCGAAACCCGACAGGACTATAAAGATACCAGG
CGTTTCCCCCTGGAAGCTCCCTCGTGCGCTCTCCTGTTCCGACCCTGCCGCTTACCGGATACCTGTCCGC
CTTTCTCCCTTCGGGAAGCGTGGCGCTTTCTCATAGCTCACGCTGTAGGTATCTCAGTTCGGTGTAGGTC
GTTCGCTCCAAGCTGGGCTGTGTGCACGAACCCCCCGTTCAGCCCGACCGCTGCGCCTTATCCGGTAACT
ATCGTCTTGAGTCCAACCCGGTAAGACACGACTTATCGCCACTGGCAGCAGCCACTGGTAACAGGATTAG
CAGAGCGAGGTATGTAGGCGGTGCTACAGAGTTCTTGAAGTGGTGGCCTAACTACGGCTACACTAGAAGA
ACAGTATTTGGTATCTGCGCTCTGCTGAAGCCAGTTACCTTCGGAAAAAGAGTTGGTAGCTCTTGATCCG
GCAAACAAACCACCGCTGGTAGCGGTGGTTTTTTTGTTTGCAAGCAGCAGATTACGCGCAGAAAAAAAGG
ATCTCAAGAAGATCCTTTGATCTTTTCTACGGGGTCTGACGCTCAGTGGAACGAAAACTCACGTTAAGGG
ATTTTGGTCATGAGATTATCAAAAAGGATCTTCACCTAGATCCTTTTAAATTAAAAATGAAGTTTTAAAT
CAATCTAAAGTATATATGAGTAAACTTGGTCTGACAGTTACCAATGCTTAATCAGTGAGGCACCTATCTC
AGCGATCTGTCTATTTCGTTCATCCATAGTTGCCTGACTCCCCGTCGTGTAGATAACTACGATACGGGAG
GGCTTACCATCTGGCCCCAGTGCTGCAATGATACCGCGAGACCCACGCTCACCGGCTCCAGATTTATCAG
CAATAAACCAGCCAGCCGGAAGGGCCGAGCGCAGAAGTGGTCCTGCAACTTTATCCGCCTCCATCCAGTC
TATTAATTGTTGCCGGGAAGCTAGAGTAAGTAGTTCGCCAGTTAATAGTTTGCGCAACGTTGTTGCCATT
GCTACAGGCATCGTGGTGTCACGCTCGTCGTTTGGTATGGCTTCATTCAGCTCCGGTTCCCAACGATCAA
GGCGAGTTACATGATCCCCCATGTTGTGCAAAAAAGCGGTTAGCTCCTTCGGTCCTCCGATCGTTGTCAG
AAGTAAGTTGGCCGCAGTGTTATCACTCATGGTTATGGCAGCACTGCATAATTCTCTTACTGTCATGCCA
TCCGTAAGATGCTTTTCTGTGACTGGTGAGTACTCAACCAAGTCATTCTGAGAATAGTGTATGCGGCGAC
CGAGTTGCTCTTGCCCGGCGTCAATACGGGATAATACCGCGCCACATAGCAGAACTTTAAAAGTGCTCAT
CATTGGAAAACGTTCTTCGGGGCGAAAACTCTCAAGGATCTTACCGCTGTTGAGATCCAGTTCGATGTAA
CCCACTCGTGCACCCAACTGATCTTCAGCATCTTTTACTTTCACCAGCGTTTCTGGGTGAGCAAAAACAG
GAAGGCAAAATGCCGCAAAAAAGGGAATAAGGGCGACACGGAAATGTTGAATACTCATACTCTTCCTTTT
TCAATATTATTGAAGCATTTATCAGGGTTATTGTCTCATGAGCGGATACATATTTGAATGTATTTAGAAA
AATAAACAAATAGGGGTTCCGCGCACATTTCCCCGAAAAGTGCCACCTAAATTGTAAGCGTTAATATTTT
GTTAAAATTCGCGTTAAATTTTTGTTAAATCAGCTCATTTTTTAACCAATAGGCCGAAATCGGCAAAATC
CCTTATAAATCAAAAGAATAGACCGAGATAGGGT
[37 nt withheld, positions 3115-3151]
AAAGAACGTGGACTCCAACGTCAAAGG
[49 nt withheld, positions 3179-3227]
T
[91 nt withheld, positions 3229-3319]
G
[124 nt withheld, positions 3321-3444]
CCCATTCGCCATTCAGGCTGCGCAACTGTTGGGAAGGGCGATCGGTGCGGGCCTCTTCGCTATTACGCCA
GTCGACCGCCAATTCAATATGGCGTATATGGACTCATGCCAATTCAATATGGTGGATCTGGACCTGTGCC
AATTCAATATGGCGTATATGGACTCGTGCCAATTCAATATGGTGGATCTGGACCCCAGCCAATTCAATAT
GGCGGACTTGGCACCATGCCAATTCAATATGGCGGACCTGGCACTGTGCCAACTGGGGAGGGGTCTACTT
GGCACGGTGCCAAGTTTGAGGAGGGGTCTTGGCCCTGTGCCAAGTCCGCCATATTGAATTGGCATGGTGC
CAATAATGGCGGCCATATTGGCTATATGCCAGGATCAATATATAGGCAATATCCAATATGGCCCTATGCC
AATATGGCTATTGGCCAGGTTCAATACTATGTATTGGCCCTATGCCATATAGTATTCCATATATGGGTTT
TCCTATTGACGTAGATAGCCCCTCCCAATGGGCGGTCCCATATACCATATATGGGGCTTCCTAATACCGC
CCATAGCCACTCCCCCATTGACGTCAATGGTGGGTGGTCCTATTGACGTCATATGGGCGGTCCTATTGAC
GTATATGGCGCCTCCCCCATTGACGTCAATTACGGTAAATGGCCCGCCTGGCTCAATGCCCATTGACGTC
AATAGGACCACCCACCATTGACGTCAATGGGATGGCTCATTGCCCATTCATATCCGTTCTCACGCCCCCT
ATTGACGTCAATGACGGTAAATGGCCCACTTGGCAGTACATCAATATCTATTAATAGTAACTTGGCAAGT
ACATTACTATTGGAAGTACGCCAGGGTACATTGGCAGTACTCCCATTGACGTCAATGGCGGTAAATGGCC
CGCGATGGCTGCCAAGTACATCCCCATTGACGTCAATGGGGAGGGGCAATGACGCAAATGGGCGTTCCAT
TGACGTAAATGGGCGGTAGGCGTGCCTAATGGGAGGTCTATATAAGCAATGCTCGTTTAGGGAAC
Features (pLannotate 1.2.2; 15 found; start..end, strand, type, name):
     35..53      +  promoter       SP6 promoter: promoter for bacteriophage SP6 RNA polymerase
    106..480     +  CDS            BleoR: antibiotic-binding protein; Sh ble from Streptoalloteichus hindustanus; confers resistance to bleomycin, phleomycin, and Zeocin™
    529..546     -  promoter       T7 promoter (fragment): promoter for bacteriophage T7 RNA polymerase
    551..685     -  polyA_signal   SV40 poly(A) signal: SV40 polyadenylation signal
    798..816     -  promoter       T3 promoter: promoter for bacteriophage T3 RNA polymerase
    861..877     -  protein_bind   lac operator: The lac repressor binds to the lac operator to inhibit transcription in E. coli. This inhibition can be relieved by adding lactose or isopropyl-β-D-thiogalactopyranoside (IPTG). lac repressor encoded by lacI
    885..915     -  promoter       lac promoter: promoter for the E. coli lac operon
    930..951     -  protein_bind   CAP binding site: CAP binding activates transcription in the presence of cAMP. E. coli catabolite activator protein
    964..1056    -  CDS            lacI (fragment): lac repressor; lacI; The lac repressor binds to the lac operator to inhibit transcription in E. coli. This inhibition can be relieved by adding lactose or isopropyl-β-D-thiogalactopyranoside (IPTG).
   1239..1827    -  rep_origin     ori: high-copy-number ColE1/pMB1/pBR322/pUC origin of replication
   1998..2858    -  CDS            AmpR: β-lactamase; bla; confers resistance to ampicillin, carbenicillin, and related antibiotics
   2859..2963    -  promoter       AmpR promoter: bla
   3016..3444    -  rep_origin     f1 ori (sequence partly withheld): f1 bacteriophage origin of replication; arrow indicates direction of (+) strand synthesis
   3449..3515    -  CDS            lacZα (fragment): LacZα fragment of β-galactosidase; lacZ fragment
   3522..4489    +  promoter       CMV IE94 promoter: enhancer/promoter region of simian cytomegalovirus major immediate early transcription unit IE94
