[The description below was written by a language model from this plasmid's Addgene catalogue record and pLannotate feature annotations shown in this document.]
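Description:
pCS2+-Zeo-miR-430 is a 4,489 nt plasmid built on the pCS2+ backbone, a vector widely used for expression in fish and frog embryos and for making synthetic mRNA. It is maintained in E. coli at high copy through a ColE1/pUC-type origin and selected with ampicillin via the β-lactamase gene. An f1 origin and remnants of the lac region (lac promoter and operator, CAP site, lacZα and lacI fragments) are carried over from the parental cloning vector.

The insert, introduced by Gibson cloning, is the Sh ble (BleoR) coding sequence, which confers resistance to Zeocin, bleomycin and phleomycin. According to the record it is followed by a perfectly complementary target site for miR-430, an abundant microRNA of the early zebrafish embryo. The miR-430 site is not annotated in the feature table; it presumably lies in the short interval between the end of the BleoR reading frame and the downstream T7 promoter fragment and SV40 polyadenylation signal. Upstream, the simian CMV IE94 enhancer/promoter sits directly before an SP6 promoter, so the same cassette can in principle be transcribed by RNA polymerase II in vertebrate cells or by SP6 polymerase in vitro. A T3 promoter lies in the antisense orientation beyond the poly(A) signal.

The depositor notes that the plasmid served as a template for in vitro transcription and that the CMV IE94 promoter may carry mutations, so the SP6-driven route is the documented use. Here the BleoR sequence appears to act mainly as an RNA body carrying the target site. The resulting transcript provides a substrate for examining miR-430-guided, Argonaute-catalysed slicing of a fully paired target in zebrafish embryos.
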