Addgene plasmid #221726: pCS2+-Zeo-miR-430
Purpose: Expression of Zeocin resistance marker followed by perfect miR-430 target site insertion in zebrafish embryos.
Depositing lab: David Bartel. Depositing organization: Whitehead Institute for Biomedical Research. Publication: A Seed Mismatch Enhances Argonaute2-Catalyzed Cleavage and Partially Rescues Severely Impaired Cleavage Found in Fish. Chen GR, Sive H, Bartel DP. Mol Cell. 2017 Dec 21;68(6):1095-1107.e5. doi: 10.1016/j.molcel.2017.11.032. PubMed 29272705.
Backbone
  Vector backbone: pCS2+
  Vector type: Fish expression
  Selectable markers: Zeocin
Growth in bacteria
  Bacterial resistance: Ampicillin, 100 μg/mL
  Growth temperature: 37°C
  Growth strain: DH5alpha
  Copy number: High Copy
Gene/Insert
  Gene/Insert name: BleoR-miR-430
  Species: D. rerio (zebrafish)
  Promoter: simian CMV IE94
  Cloning method: Gibson Cloning
  Sequencing primers: 5′ SP6 (5' of insert)
Terms and licenses: Academic/Nonprofit Terms; Industry Terms: Not Available to Industry
Depositor comments: This plasmid was used for IVT-template generation. Mutations may exist within the pre-existing CMV IE94 promoter.
How to cite: pCS2+-Zeo-miR-430 was a gift from David Bartel (Addgene plasmid # 221726 ; http://n2t.net/addgene:221726 ; RRID:Addgene_221726)
